Addgene plasmid #229250: pXTK013 [Marker_CamR-cat_PartType4]
Purpose: XanthoMoClo Golden Gate Part Plasmid for cloning, contains Marker_CamR-cat_PartType4
Depositing lab: Michael Springer. Depositing organization: Harvard Medical School. Publication: XanthoMoClo horizontal line A Robust Modular Cloning Genetic Toolkit for the Genera Xanthobacter and Roseixanthobacter. Soltysiak MPM, Ory ALH, Lee AD, Christophersen CE, Jalihal AP, Springer M. ACS Synth Biol. 2025 Apr 18;14(4):1173-1190. doi: 10.1021/acssynbio.4c00806. Epub 2025 Mar 13. PubMed 40080684.
Backbone
  Vector backbone: pXTK
  Vector type: Bacterial Expression
Growth in bacteria
  Bacterial resistance: Ampicillin, 100 μg/mL
  Growth temperature: 37°C
  Growth strain: DH5alpha
  Copy number: Low Copy
Gene/Insert
  Gene/Insert name: CamR-cat (alt name: Marker_CamR-cat_PartType4)
  Species: Synthetic
  Cloning method: Restriction Enzyme; 5′ cloning site unknown (unknown if destroyed)
Terms and licenses: Academic/Nonprofit Terms; Industry Terms: Not Available to Industry
How to cite: pXTK013 [Marker_CamR-cat_PartType4] was a gift from Michael Springer (Addgene plasmid # 229250 ; http://n2t.net/addgene:229250 ; RRID:Addgene_229250)
