[The description below was written by a language model from this plasmid's Addgene catalogue record and pLannotate feature annotations shown in this document.]
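Description:
pXTK013 [Marker_CamR-cat_PartType4] is a small (about 2.5 kb) Golden Gate part plasmid from the XanthoMoClo modular cloning toolkit, which was built for genetic engineering of the bacterial genera Xanthobacter and Roseixanthobacter. It is a storage vector on the pXTK backbone rather than an expression construct in its own right. It is propagated in E. coli through a ColE1/pMB1/pUC-type origin of replication and selected with ampicillin, using a TEM beta-lactamase gene (bla) driven by its own AmpR promoter and followed by the bacteriophage fd central terminator. The catalogue entry lists the plasmid as low copy, whereas the sequence annotation identifies the origin as a high-copy type; the record does not resolve this difference.

The payload is a synthetic chloramphenicol resistance cassette designated as a Type 4 part in the toolkit's position scheme. It consists of the E. coli cat promoter placed directly upstream of the cat coding sequence, which encodes chloramphenicol acetyltransferase, the enzyme that inactivates chloramphenicol. In a MoClo-style system, such a part is normally excised with a Type IIS restriction enzyme and joined through defined overhangs to parts of other types, so this cassette would supply the selectable marker in an assembled plasmid. The Type IIS sites, the overhangs and the enzyme are not annotated in the feature table, and the catalogue lists the cloning sites as unknown. Because the cassette carries its own promoter, cells holding the part plasmid would also be expected to resist chloramphenicol, although the record lists only ampicillin for selection.
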