Features (pLannotate 1.2.2; 6 found; start..end, strand, type, name):
      1..589     +  rep_origin     ori: high-copy-number ColE1/pMB1/pBR322/pUC origin of replication
    636..738     +  promoter       cat promoter: promoter of the E. coli cat gene encoding chloramphenicol acetyltransferase
    739..1395    +  CDS            cat: CAT_ECOLX - Experimental evidence at protein level: Swiss-Prot protein existence level 1. This enzyme is an effector of chloramphenicol resistance in bacteria. From Escherichia coli. This protein is used as a marker in many commonly used cloning vectors, such as pACYC184.
   1467..1558    +  promoter       AmpR promoter: bla
   1559..2416    +  CDS            bla: BLAT_ECOLX - Experimental evidence at protein level: Swiss-Prot protein existence level 1. TEM-type are the most prevalent beta-lactamases in enterobacteria; they hydrolyze the beta-lactam bond in susceptible beta-lactam antibiotics, thus conferring resistance to penicillins and cephalosporins. TEM-3 and TEM-4 are capable of hydrolyzing cefotaxime and ceftazidime. TEM-5 is capable of hydrolyzing ceftazidime. TEM-6 is capable of hydrolyzing ceftazidime and aztreonam. TEM-8/CAZ-2, TEM- 16/CAZ-7 and TEM-24/CAZ-6 are markedly active against ceftazidime. IRT- 4 shows resistance to beta-lactamase in
   2423..2462    +  terminator     fd terminator: central terminator from bacteriophage fd (Otsuka and Kunisawa, 1982)
>Addgene plasmid #229250 | pXTK013 [Marker_CamR-cat_PartType4] | addgene full sequence | sequence record 464649 | Addgene NGS Result
TTGAGATCCTTTTTTTCTGCGCGTAATCTGCTGCTTGCAAACAAAAAAACCACCGCTACCAGCGGTGGTT
TGTTTGCCGGATCAAGAGCTACCAACTCTTTTTCCGAAGGTAACTGGCTTCAGCAGAGCGCAGATACCAA
ATACTGTTCTTCTAGTGTAGCCGTAGTTAGGCCACCACTTCAAGAACTCTGTAGCACCGCCTACATACCT
CGCTCTGCTAATCCTGTTACCAGTGGCTGCTGCCAGTGGCGATAAGTCGTGTCTTACCGGGTTGGACTCA
AGACGATAGTTACCGGATAAGGCGCAGCGGTCGGGCTGAACGGGGGGTTCGTGCACACAGCCCAGCTTGG
AGCGAACGACCTACACCGAACTGAGATACCTACAGCGTGAGCTATGAGAAAGCGCCACGCTTCCCGAAGG
GAGAAAGGCGGACAGGTATCCGGTAAGCGGCAGGGTCGGAACAGGAGAGCGCACGAGGGAGCTTCCAGGG
GGAAACGCCTGGTATCTTTATAGTCCTGTCGGGTTTCGCCACCTCTGACTTGAGCGTCGATTTTTGTGAT
GCTCGTCAGGGGGGCGGAGCCTATGGAAAAACGCCAGCAACGCGAGTCGGTCTCTTGGCGGCGAAAATGA
GACGTTGATCGGCACGTAAGAGGTTCCAACTTTCACCATAATGAAATAAGATCACTACCGGGCGTATTTT
TTGAGTTATCGAGATTTTCAGGAGCTAAGGAAGCTAAAATGGAGAAAAAAATCACTGGATATACCACCGT
TGATATATCCCAATGGCATCGTAAAGAACATTTTGAGGCATTTCAGTCAGTTGCTCAATGTACCTATAAC
CAGACCGTTCAGCTGGATATTACGGCCTTTTTAAAGACCGTAAAGAAAAATAAGCACAAGTTTTATCCGG
CCTTTATTCACATTCTTGCCCGCCTGATGAATGCTCATCCGGAATTTCGTATGGCAATGAAAGACGGTGA
GCTGGTGATATGGGATAGTGTTCACCCTTGTTACACCGTTTTCCATGAGCAAACTGAAACGTTTTCATCG
CTCTGGAGTGAATACCACGACGATTTCCGGCAGTTTCTACACATATATTCGCAAGATGTGGCGTGTTACG
GTGAAAACCTGGCCTATTTCCCTAAAGGGTTTATTGAGAATATGTTTTTCGTCTCAGCCAATCCCTGGGT
GAGTTTCACCAGTTTTGATTTAAACGTGGCCAATATGGACAACTTCTTCGCCCCCGTTTTCACCATGGGC
AAATATTATACGCAAGGCGACAAGGTGCTGATGCCGCTGGCGATTCAGGTTCATCATGCCGTTTGTGATG
GCTTCCATGTCGGCAGAATGCTTAATGAATTACAACAGTACTGCGATGAGTGGCAGGGCGGGGCGTAATT
TTTTTAAGGCAGAACGTGAGACCAGAGTAGCCCGCCTAATGAGCGGGCTTTTTTTTAATTCCCCTATTTG
TTTATTTTTCTAAATACATTCAAATATGTATCCGCTCATGAGACAATAACCCTGATAAATGCTTCAATAA
TATTGAAAAAGGAAGAGTATGAGCATTCAGCATTTTCGTGTGGCGCTGATTCCGTTTTTTGCGGCGTTTT
GCCTGCCGGTGTTTGCGCATCCGGAAACCCTGGTGAAAGTGAAAGATGCGGAAGATCAACTGGGTGCGCG
CGTGGGCTATATTGAACTGGATCTGAACAGCGGCAAAATTCTGGAATCTTTTCGTCCGGAAGAACGTTTT
CCGATGATGAGCACCTTTAAAGTGCTGCTGTGCGGTGCGGTTCTGAGCCGTGTGGATGCGGGCCAGGAAC
AACTGGGCCGTCGTATTCATTATAGCCAGAACGATCTGGTGGAATATAGCCCGGTGACCGAAAAACATCT
GACCGATGGCATGACCGTGCGTGAACTGTGCAGCGCGGCGATTACCATGAGCGATAACACCGCGGCGAAC
CTGCTGCTGACGACCATTGGCGGTCCGAAAGAACTGACCGCGTTTCTGCATAACATGGGCGATCATGTGA
CCCGTCTGGATCGTTGGGAACCGGAACTGAACGAAGCGATTCCGAACGATGAACGTGATACCACCATGCC
GGCAGCAATGGCGACCACCCTGCGTAAACTGCTGACGGGTGAGCTGCTGACCCTGGCAAGCCGCCAGCAA
CTGATTGATTGGATGGAAGCGGATAAAGTGGCGGGTCCGCTGCTGCGTAGCGCGCTGCCGGCTGGCTGGT
TTATTGCGGATAAAAGCGGTGCGGGCGAACGTGGCAGCCGTGGCATTATTGCGGCGCTGGGCCCGGATGG
TAAACCGAGCCGTATTGTGGTGATTTATACCACCGGCAGCCAGGCGACGATGGATGAACGTAACCGTCAG
ATTGCGGAAATTGGCGCGAGCCTGATTAAACATTGGTAAACCGATACAATTAAAGGCTCCTTTTGGAGCC
TTTTTTTTTGGACGACCCTTGTCAGATCAAAGGATCTTC
